Addgene plasmid #12825: DCT.VV.Orf137
Purpose: This plasmid was designed for screening purposes and may contain discrepancies relative to the current canonical GenBank version of the gene.
Depositing lab: Jack Bennink & Jon Yewdell. Publication: Identification of poxvirus CD8+ T cell determinants to enable rational design and characterization of smallpox vaccines. Tscharke DC, Karupiah G, Zhou J, Palmore T, Irvine KR, Haeryfar SM, Williams S, Sidney J, Sette A, Bennink JR, Yewdell JW. J Exp Med. 2005 January 3; 201(1): 95–104. 10.1084/jem.20041912 PubMed 15623576.
Backbone
  Vector backbone: pcDNA 3.1D V5-His-TOPO
  Backbone manufacturer: Invitrogen
  Backbone size w/o insert (bp): 5514
  Vector type: Mammalian Expression
  Selectable markers: Neomycin (select with G418)
Growth in bacteria
  Bacterial resistance: Ampicillin, 100 μg/mL
  Growth temperature: 37°C
  Growth strain: DH5alpha
  Copy number: High Copy
Gene/Insert
  Gene/Insert name: VV.Orf137 (alt name: VV_WR_027)
  Species: Vaccinia Virus
  Insert size (bp): 690
  Cloning method: Restriction Enzyme; 5′ cloning site BamHI (not destroyed); 3′ cloning site BamHI (not destroyed)
  Sequencing primers: 5′ Universal T7
Terms and licenses: Academic/Nonprofit Terms; Industry Terms: Not Available to Industry
Depositor comments: Please see the Vaccinia kit page ( https://www.addgene.org/vvorf/ ) for more information. The kit page contains the supplemental VVOrfData spreadsheet, which includes important information about this plasmid. The plasmid and insert names provided here relate only to this library. The name of the ORF (if present) in VACV strain Copenhagen and the name of the ORF (if annotated) in VACV strain WR sequence can be found in VVOrfData spreadsheet. Please note that the amino acid sequence given for each ORF in the spreadsheet may contain some errors. Additionally, changes from the expected sequence may be present in these plasmids. Please see Addgene's quality control sequence and sequencing notes in the VVOrfData spreadsheet before ordering this plasmid.
How to cite: DCT.VV.Orf137 was a gift from Jack Bennink & Jon Yewdell (Addgene plasmid # 12825 ; http://n2t.net/addgene:12825 ; RRID:Addgene_12825)
