[The description below was written by a language model from this plasmid's Addgene catalogue record.]
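Description:
DCT.VV.Orf137 is a mammalian expression plasmid carrying a single vaccinia virus open reading frame, one member of a library of vaccinia ORF clones built for screening. The backbone is the commercial pcDNA 3.1D V5-His-TOPO vector (about 5.5 kb without insert). It is maintained as a high-copy plasmid in E. coli under ampicillin selection and has a neomycin resistance marker that allows G418 selection in mammalian cells. No feature table accompanies the record. From general knowledge of this vector family, expression is normally driven by the CMV immediate-early promoter, with a T7 promoter upstream of the cloning site, which fits the listed T7 sequencing primer. The backbone also encodes optional C-terminal V5 and polyhistidine tags. The record does not say whether the insert is in frame with these tags.

The insert, VV.Orf137 (alternative name VV_WR_027), is a roughly 690 bp vaccinia virus sequence flanked by BamHI sites that remain intact on both sides. The plasmid and insert names are specific to this library. The corresponding ORF designations in the Copenhagen and WR strains are given in a supplementary spreadsheet for the collection rather than in the record itself, and the function of the encoded protein is not stated.

The associated work concerned identifying poxvirus CD8+ T cell determinants to inform smallpox vaccine design and characterization. This suggests the clones were meant to express individual viral ORFs in mammalian cells so that T cell recognition of each product could be tested. The depositors caution that the construct was made for screening and may differ from the canonical gene sequence, so the available quality-control sequence data should be checked before relying on the clone.
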