>Addgene plasmid #12825 | DCT.VV.Orf137 | addgene partial sequence | sequence record 19214 | T7 5'-TAATACGACTCACTATAGGG-3'
AGCTGACCACCATGGTGAAAAATAATAAAATACAGAAAAATAAAATAAGTAATAGCTGCCGAATGATAAT
GAGTACTGACCCTAATAATATTTTAATGAGACATCTCAAAAATCTTACAGATGATGAATTTAAATGTATT
ATTCATCGATCATCTGATTTTCTTTATTTGTCCGATAGTGACTATACTAGTATAACCAAAGAAACATTAG
TTAGTGAGATCGTAGAAGAATATCCGGATGATTGTAATAAAATATTAGCTATTATATTTTTGGTGTTAGA
TAAAGACATAGATGTAGATATAAAAACTAAACTAAAGCCTAAACCCGCAGTTAGATTTGCCATTCTAGAC
AAGATGACTGAGGATATTAAACTAACGGATCTAGTCAGACATTATTTTAGATACATAGAACAAGATATAC
CACTAGGTCCGTTGTTCAAAAAAATAGATTCGTACAGAACAAGAGCCATTAATAAGTATTCGAAAGAGTT
AGGATTGGCTACTGAATACTTTAATAAGTACGGACATTTAATGTTTTATACTCTCCCTATACCATATAAC
AGATTCTTTTGTAGAAATTCGATAGGCTTTTTAGCGGTTCTATCGCCTACGATAGGACACGTAAAAGCAT
TTTATAAATTCATAGAATACGTTTCTATAGATGATAGACGGAAATTTTAAAAGGAATTAA
